Addgene plasmid #12502: LMB
Depositing lab: David Baker. Depositing organization: University of Washington. Publication: A large scale test of computational protein design: folding and stability of nine completely redesigned globular proteins. Dantas G, Kuhlman B, Callender D, Wong M, Baker D. J Mol Biol. 2003 Sep 12. 332(2):449-60. 10.1016/S0022-2836(03)00888-X PubMed 12948494.
Backbone
  Vector backbone: pet29 b(+)
  Backbone size w/o insert (bp): 5371
  Vector type: Bacterial Expression
Growth in bacteria
  Bacterial resistance: Kanamycin, 50 μg/mL
  Growth temperature: 37°C
  Growth strain: DH5alpha
  Growth instructions: Plasmids are provided in DH5 alpha, but for protein expression, BL21(DE3)pLysS is recommended.
  Copy number: High Copy
Gene/Insert
  Gene/Insert name: LMB (alt name: lambda repressor)
  Insert size (bp): 357
  Mutation: RosettaDesign was used to design sequences. Alignment to wild-type can be seen in the article.
  Tag / fusion protein: 6xHis (C terminal on insert)
  Cloning method: Restriction Enzyme
  Sequencing primers: 5′ T7
Terms and licenses: Academic/Nonprofit Terms; Industry Terms: Not Available to Industry
Depositor comments: A synthetic gene which placed the sequence under the control of the T7 promoter, a C-terminal 6X His tag, and codon usage optimized for Escherichia coli was obtained from BlueHeron Biotechnologies. The gene was then subcloned into the pet29 b(+) vector from Novagen.
How to cite: LMB was a gift from David Baker (Addgene plasmid # 12502 ; http://n2t.net/addgene:12502 ; RRID:Addgene_12502)
