[The description below was written by a language model from this plasmid's Addgene catalogue record.]
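Description:
LMB is a bacterial expression plasmid built on the pET29b(+) backbone (about 5.4 kb without insert). It carries a 357 bp synthetic gene encoding a computationally redesigned version of the lambda repressor. The plasmid confers kanamycin resistance and is recorded as high copy. It is maintained in a general cloning strain of E. coli, while protein production is intended for a DE3 lysogen such as BL21(DE3)pLysS, which supplies T7 RNA polymerase. The record contains no feature table, so the origin of replication and other backbone elements are not itemised.

The insert's sequence was generated with RosettaDesign rather than taken from the natural gene, and the record refers to the associated publication for the alignment to wild type. The coding sequence was synthesised commercially with codon usage optimised for E. coli and then subcloned into the vector by restriction enzyme cloning. Transcription is driven by the T7 promoter, so expression depends on T7 RNA polymerase from the host. The pLysS plasmid in the recommended strain provides T7 lysozyme, which dampens basal polymerase activity. A C-terminal 6xHis tag on the protein allows purification by immobilised metal affinity chromatography.

The construct comes from a large-scale test of computational protein design in which nine globular proteins were completely redesigned and their folding and stability examined. Its evident use is to overexpress and purify the redesigned lambda repressor variant for biophysical comparison with the wild-type protein.
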