>Addgene plasmid #12502 | LMB | depositor partial sequence | sequence record 7332 | Author sequence
ATGAAAGAAACCGCTGCTGCTAAATTCGAACGCCAGCACATGGACAGCCCAGATCTGGGTTCCGGCAATT
CTGAAACCGAACAAGCAATCGCGAAACGCCTTCAAGCCATCTTCGAGGAACTTGCAGAAGAACTGAACTT
AAGCCAAGAAAAAGTAGCAACCCTGATCGGTGGCAGCAAAGAAGAGTTTGAGAAACAATTGAAAGGTCAG
CAGTCCCCGAATTTAGAACGCGCTAAACGCTTCGCCGAAATCTTCAATGTGTCTATCTCCGATTTCAGTG
AATATTTATACCGCCTGTATCTGGAGCAGCTGAAGGAACGCTTTGGTTCTCTCGAGCACCACCACCACCA
CCACTGA
